Addgene plasmid #44097: pZC11 (pFA6a-TEV-6xGly-V5-KanMX)
Purpose: (Empty Backbone)
Depositing lab: Tim Formosa. Depositing organization: University of Utah.
Backbone
  Vector backbone: pFA6a-6xGLY-3xFLAG-kanMX6 (Addgene plasmid # 20754)
  Backbone manufacturer: Mark Hochstrasser lab (Yale Univeristy, New Haven, CT) (PMID: 19243080)
  Backbone size (bp): 4255
  Modifications to backbone: 6xGly/3xFlag replaced with TEV/6xGly/V5
  Vector type: PCR-based yeast C-terminal tagging
  Selectable markers: G418
  Tag / fusion protein: TEV protease site (C terminal on backbone); 6xGly linker (C terminal on backbone); V5 tag (C terminal on backbone); ADH1 transcription terminator (C terminal on backbone); KanMX casette (C terminal on backbone)
Growth in bacteria
  Bacterial resistance: Ampicillin, 100 μg/mL
  Growth temperature: 37°C
  Growth strain: DH5alpha
  Copy number: Unknown
Gene/Insert
  Cloning method: Ligation Independent Cloning
  Sequencing primers: 5′ Sp6; 3′ T7
Resource information
  A portion of this plasmid was derived from a plasmid made by: Backbone pFA6a-6xGLY-3xFLAG-kanMX6 from Mark Hochstrasser lab (Yale Univeristy, New Haven, CT) via Addgene (Plasmid no. 20754)
Terms and licenses: Academic/Nonprofit Terms; Industry Terms: Not Available to Industry
Depositor comments: The depositing lab has constructed and deposited here 36 plasmids that can be used to generate linear PCR products to fuse to the 3' end of an ORF in the yeast genome and add (TEV or PreScission protease site) - 6X Gly linker - (12X His, 2X Strep, 3X FLAG, Protein A, or V5) - ADH1 transcription terminator - (KanMX, HphMX, or His3MX). Six plasmids (Addgene plasmids 44062, 44068, 44074, 44080, 44086, and 44092) have no epitope/purification tag and so can be used to add an alternate tag by standard cloning into unique XhoI-KpnI-XbaI sites, if desired. The other 30 plasmids are all of the possible combinations of the protease site - tag - marker options listed above. After fusion, the modified protein can then be followed with the epitope or purified using the tag and released from the matrix with the protease site. The constructs were designed with one of two different protease sites to allow a complex with two different tags to be purified in two successive steps, using each protease to release the complex from each purification matrix. The schematic diagram (see attached above) represents the format of the constructs and shows the proper scheme for producing the desired PCR products (see also below). If only epitope tagging is needed, the upstream primer can be adjusted to skip the protease site (see example below). Construction: DS5421 (pFA6a-6xGLY-3XFLAG-HIS3MX6 (Addgene Plasmid #20753), DS5422 (pFA6a-6xGLY-3XFLAG-KanMX) (Addgene Plasmid #20754), or DS5423 (pFA6a-6xGLY-3XFLAG-HphMX) (Addgene Plasmid #20755) (corresponding to each selection marker) was digested with AscI and PacI to release 3XFlag and replace it with TEV or PreScision sites followed by 6xGly and an XhoI-KpnI-XbaI linker. Affinity tags were constructed by PCR or by annealing oligos to fit into the XhoI-XbaI gap. This includes 12xHis, 2xStrep II, 3xFLAG, PrtA (2 repeats as found in pBS1479), and V5. Each tag was inserted into each base vector, making 30 templates with all combinations of protease site, tag, and selectable marker. PCR amplification: These two primers (along with 50 nt of homology to the targets at the 5' ends) will amplify the desired product from any of the constructs (the reading frame for P1 is important – alternating codons bracketed). P1 5’-(homology)...[CGA]CGG[ATC]CCC[GGG]TTA[ATT]AAC-3’ P2 5’-(homology)...GATATCATCGATGAATTCGAGCTCGTTT-3’ If only epitope tagging is needed, the upstream primer can be adjusted to skip the protease site. As an example, for the V5-tag-containing constructs, usage of the following primer (5’-(homology)... GGTGGAGGCTCTAGAGGTAAGCCAATTCCA-3’) in place of P1 will omit the protease cleavage site and add only 3xGly and V5 (GGGSR-V5-Stop).
How to cite: pZC11 (pFA6a-TEV-6xGly-V5-KanMX) was a gift from Tim Formosa (Addgene plasmid # 44097 ; http://n2t.net/addgene:44097 ; RRID:Addgene_44097)
