[The description below was written by a language model from this plasmid's Addgene catalogue record and pLannotate feature annotations shown in this document.]
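Description:
pZC11 (pFA6a-TEV-6xGly-V5-KanMX) is a PCR-template plasmid of the pFA6a family, used for C-terminal tagging of genes at their chromosomal loci in budding yeast. It is not meant to be maintained in yeast and the feature table shows no yeast origin. Instead it is propagated in E. coli through a ColE1/pUC-type origin with ampicillin selection (AmpR/bla with its own promoter). It was derived from pFA6a-6xGLY-3xFLAG-kanMX6 by replacing the 6xGly/3xFLAG segment with a TEV protease site, a six-glycine linker and a V5 epitope. The record lists it as an empty backbone, so it carries no gene insert. The annotated sequence is 4,266 nt, close to the stated backbone size.

The functional module lies between the flanking SP6 and T7 promoters, which serve as sequencing primer sites. It reads TEV site, 6xGly, V5, then the S. cerevisiae ADH1 transcription terminator, followed by the kanMX cassette conferring G418 resistance in yeast. The automated annotation detects the terminator and kanMX but not the short TEV/linker/V5 coding region, which presumably occupies the unannotated stretch after the SP6 promoter. The short rop, bom and lacI hits are backbone fragments only.

In use, the module is amplified with primers carrying about 50 nt of homology to the target, and the linear product is integrated in frame at the 3' end of an ORF. The tagged protein can be followed via V5, or captured and released from the matrix by TEV cleavage. The plasmid belongs to a 36-member set that combines TEV or PreScission sites with various tags and markers, allowing two-step purification of doubly tagged complexes. An alternative upstream primer omits the protease site when only epitope tagging is needed.
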