Features (pLannotate 1.2.2; 10 found; start..end, strand, type, name):
    199..303     -  promoter       AmpR promoter: bla
    398..433     +  CDS            rop (fragment): Rop protein, which maintains plasmids at low copy number; rop
    535..586     +  misc_feature   bom (fragment): basis of mobility region from pBR322
    649..667     +  promoter       SP6 promoter: promoter for bacteriophage SP6 RNA polymerase
    846..1033    +  terminator     ADH1 terminator: S. cerevisiae ADH1; transcription terminator for the S. cerevisiae alcohol dehydrogenase 1 (ADH1) gene
   1108..2464    +  gene           kanMX: yeast selectable marker conferring kanamycin resistance (Wach et al., 1994)
   2569..2587    -  promoter       T7 promoter: promoter for bacteriophage T7 RNA polymerase
   2609..2662    -  CDS            lacI (fragment): lac repressor; lacI; The lac repressor binds to the lac operator to inhibit transcription in E. coli. This inhibition can be relieved by adding lactose or isopropyl-β-D-thiogalactopyranoside (IPTG).
   2845..3433    -  rep_origin     ori: high-copy-number ColE1/pMB1/pBR322/pUC origin of replication
   3604..198     -  CDS            AmpR (across the origin): β-lactamase; bla; confers resistance to ampicillin, carbenicillin, and related antibiotics
>Addgene plasmid #44097 | pZC11 (pFA6a-TEV-6xGly-V5-KanMX) | depositor full sequence | sequence record 61694 | pZC11 (pFA6a-TEV-6xGly-V5-KanMX) sequence 4266 bps
CATTGGAAAACGTTCTTCGGGGCGAAAACTCTCAAGGATCTTACCGCTGTTGAGATCCAGTTCGATGTAA
CCCACTCGTGCACCCAACTGATCTTCAGCATCTTTTACTTTCACCAGCGTTTCTGGGTGAGCAAAAACAG
GAAGGCAAAATGCCGCAAAAAAGGGAATAAGGGCGACACGGAAATGTTGAATACTCATACTCTTCCTTTT
TCAATATTATTGAAGCATTTATCAGGGTTATTGTCTCATGAGCGGATACATATTTGAATGTATTTAGAAA
AATAAACAAATAGGGGTTCCGCGCACATTTCCCCGAAAAGTGCCACCTGACGTCTAAGAAACCATTATTA
TCATGACATTAACCTATAAAAATAGGCGTATCACGAGGCCCTTTCGTCTCGCGCGTTTCGGTGATGACGG
TGAAAACCTCTGACACATGCAGCTCCCGGAGACGGTCACAGCTTGTCTGTAAGCGGATGCCGGGAGCAGA
CAAGCCCGTCAGGGCGCGTCAGCGGGTGTTGGCGGGTGTCGGGGCTGGCTTAACTATGCGGCATCAGAGC
AGATTGTACTGAGAGTGCACCATATGGACATATTGTCGTTAGAACGCGGCTACAATTAATACATAACCTT
ATGTATCATACACATACGATTTAGGTGACACTATAGAACGCGGCCGCCAGCTGAAGCTTCGTACGCTGCA
GGTCGACGGATCCCCGGGTTAATTAACGAGAATTTATACTTCCAAGGTTCTGGTGGAGGCGGTGGAGGCT
CTAGAGGTAAGCCAATTCCAAACCCATTGTTAGGTTTGGATTCTACTTGACTCGAGGCGCGCCACTTCTA
AATAAGCGAATTTCTTATGATTTATGATTTTTATTATTAAATAAGTTATAAAAAAAATAAGTGTATACAA
ATTTTAAAGTGACTCTTAGGTTTTAAAACGAAAATTCTTATTCTTGAGTAACTCTTTCCTGTAGGTCAGG
TTGCTTTCTCAGGTATAGTATGAGGTCGCTCTTATTGACCACACCTCTACCGGCAGATCCGCTAGGGATA
ACAGGGTAATATAGATCTGTTTAGCTTGCCTCGTCCCCGCCGGGTCACCCGGCCAGCGACATGGAGGCCC
AGAATACCCTCCTTGACAGTCTTGACGTGCGCAGCTCAGGGGCATGATGTGACTGTCGCCCGTACATTTA
GCCCATACATCCCCATGTATAATCATTTGCATCCATACATTTTGATGGCCGCACGGCGCGAAGCAAAAAT
TACGGCTCCTCGCTGCAGACCTGCGAGCAGGGAAACGCTCCCCTCACAGACGCGTTGAATTGTCCCCACG
CCGCGCCCCTGTAGAGAAATATAAAAGGTTAGGATTTGCCACTGAGGTTCTTCTTTCATATACTTCCTTT
TAAAATCTTGCTAGGATACAGTTCTCACATCACATCCGAACATAAACAACCATGGGTAAGGAAAAGACTC
ACGTTTCGAGGCCGCGATTAAATTCCAACATGGATGCTGATTTATATGGGTATAAATGGGCTCGCGATAA
TGTCGGGCAATCAGGTGCGACAATCTATCGATTGTATGGGAAGCCCGATGCGCCAGAGTTGTTTCTGAAA
CATGGCAAAGGTAGCGTTGCCAATGATGTTACAGATGAGATGGTCAGACTAAACTGGCTGACGGAATTTA
TGCCTCTTCCGACCATCAAGCATTTTATCCGTACTCCTGATGATGCATGGTTACTCACCACTGCGATCCC
CGGCAAAACAGCATTCCAGGTATTAGAAGAATATCCTGATTCAGGTGAAAATATTGTTGATGCGCTGGCA
GTGTTCCTGCGCCGGTTGCATTCGATTCCTGTTTGTAATTGTCCTTTTAACAGCGATCGCGTATTTCGTC
TCGCTCAGGCGCAATCACGAATGAATAACGGTTTGGTTGATGCGAGTGATTTTGATGACGAGCGTAATGG
CTGGCCTGTTGAACAAGTCTGGAAAGAAATGCATAAGCTTTTGCCATTCTCACCGGATTCAGTCGTCACT
CATGGTGATTTCTCACTTGATAACCTTATTTTTGACGAGGGGAAATTAATAGGTTGTATTGATGTTGGAC
GAGTCGGAATCGCAGACCGATACCAGGATCTTGCCATCCTATGGAACTGCCTCGGTGAGTTTTCTCCTTC
ATTACAGAAACGGCTTTTTCAAAAATATGGTATTGATAATCCTGATATGAATAAATTGCAGTTTCATTTG
ATGCTCGATGAGTTTTTCTAATCAGTACTGACAATAAAAAGATTCTTGTTTTCAAGAACTTGTCATTTGT
ATAGTTTTTTTATATTGTAGTTGTTCTATTTTAATCAAATGTTAGCGTGATTTATATTTTTTTTCGCCTC
GACATCATCTGCCCAGATGCGAAGTTAAGTGCGCAGAAAGTAATATCATGCGTCAATCGTATGTGAATGC
TGGTCGCTATACTGCTGTCGATTCGATACTAACGCCGCCATCCAGTTTAAACGAGCTCGAATTCATCGAT
GATATCAGATCCACTAGTGGCCTATGCGGCCGCGGATCTGCCGGTCTCCCTATAGTGAGTCGTATTAATT
TCGATAAGCCAGGTTAACCTGCATTAATGAATCGGCCAACGCGCGGGGAGAGGCGGTTTGCGTATTGGGC
GCTCTTCCGCTTCCTCGCTCACTGACTCGCTGCGCTCGGTCGTTCGGCTGCGGCGAGCGGTATCAGCTCA
CTCAAAGGCGGTAATACGGTTATCCACAGAATCAGGGGATAACGCAGGAAAGAACATGTGAGCAAAAGGC
CAGCAAAAGGCCAGGAACCGTAAAAAGGCCGCGTTGCTGGCGTTTTTCCATAGGCTCCGCCCCCCTGACG
AGCATCACAAAAATCGACGCTCAAGTCAGAGGTGGCGAAACCCGACAGGACTATAAAGATACCAGGCGTT
TCCCCCTGGAAGCTCCCTCGTGCGCTCTCCTGTTCCGACCCTGCCGCTTACCGGATACCTGTCCGCCTTT
CTCCCTTCGGGAAGCGTGGCGCTTTCTCAATGCTCACGCTGTAGGTATCTCAGTTCGGTGTAGGTCGTTC
GCTCCAAGCTGGGCTGTGTGCACGAACCCCCCGTTCAGCCCGACCGCTGCGCCTTATCCGGTAACTATCG
TCTTGAGTCCAACCCGGTAAGACACGACTTATCGCCACTGGCAGCAGCCACTGGTAACAGGATTAGCAGA
GCGAGGTATGTAGGCGGTGCTACAGAGTTCTTGAAGTGGTGGCCTAACTACGGCTACACTAGAAGGACAG
TATTTGGTATCTGCGCTCTGCTGAAGCCAGTTACCTTCGGAAAAAGAGTTGGTAGCTCTTGATCCGGCAA
ACAAACCACCGCTGGTAGCGGTGGTTTTTTTGTTTGCAAGCAGCAGATTACGCGCAGAAAAAAAGGATCT
CAAGAAGATCCTTTGATCTTTTCTACGGGGTCTGACGCTCAGTGGAACGAAAACTCACGTTAAGGGATTT
TGGTCATGAGATTATCAAAAAGGATCTTCACCTAGATCCTTTTAAATTAAAAATGAAGTTTTAAATCAAT
CTAAAGTATATATGAGTAAACTTGGTCTGACAGTTACCAATGCTTAATCAGTGAGGCACCTATCTCAGCG
ATCTGTCTATTTCGTTCATCCATAGTTGCCTGACTCCCCGTCGTGTAGATAACTACGATACGGGAGGGCT
TACCATCTGGCCCCAGTGCTGCAATGATACCGCGAGACCCACGCTCACCGGCTCCAGATTTATCAGCAAT
AAACCAGCCAGCCGGAAGGGCCGAGCGCAGAAGTGGTCCTGCAACTTTATCCGCCTCCATCCAGTCTATT
AATTGTTGCCGGGAAGCTAGAGTAAGTAGTTCGCCAGTTAATAGTTTGCGCAACGTTGTTGCCATTGCTA
CAGGCATCGTGGTGTCACGCTCGTCGTTTGGTATGGCTTCATTCAGCTCCGGTTCCCAACGATCAAGGCG
AGTTACATGATCCCCCATGTTGTGCAAAAAAGCGGTTAGCTCCTTCGGTCCTCCGATCGTTGTCAGAAGT
AAGTTGGCCGCAGTGTTATCACTCATGGTTATGGCAGCACTGCATAATTCTCTTACTGTCATGCCATCCG
TAAGATGCTTTTCTGTGACTGGTGAGTACTCAACCAAGTCATTCTGAGAATAGTGTATGCGGCGACCGAG
TTGCTCTTGCCCGGCGTCAATACGGGATAATACCGCGCCACATAGCAGAACTTTAAAAGTGCTCAT
