>Addgene plasmid #44097 | pZC11 (pFA6a-TEV-6xGly-V5-KanMX) | addgene partial sequence | sequence record 61974 | Sp6 5'-ATTTAGGTGACACTATAG-3'
GCTGCAGGTCGACGGATCCCCGGGTTAATTAACGAGAATTTATACTTCCAAGGTTCTGGTGGAGGCGGTG
GAGGCTCTAGAGGTAAGCCAATTCCAAACCCATTGTTAGGTTTGGATTCTACTTGACTCGAGGCGCGCCA
CTTCTAAATAAGCGAATTTCTTATGATTTATGATTTTTATTATTAAATAAGTTATAAAAAAAATAAGTGT
ATACAAATTTTAAAGTGACTCTTAGGTTTTAAAACGAAAATTCTTATTCTTGAGTAACTCTTTCCTGTAG
GTCAGGTTGCTTTCTCAGGTATAGTATGAGGTCGCTCTTATTGACCACACCTCTACCGGCAGATCCGCTA
GGGATAACAGGGTAATATAGATCTGTTTAGCTTGCCTCGTCCCCGCCGGGTCACCCGGCCAGCGACATGG
AGGCCCAGAATACCCTCCTTGACAGTCTTGACGTGCGCAGCTCAGGGGCATGATGTGACTGTCGCCCGTA
CATTTAGCCCATACATCCCCATGTATAATCATTTGCATCCATACATTTTGATGGCCGCACGGCGCGAAGC
AAAAATTACGGCTCCTCGCTGCAGACCTGCGAGCAGGGAAACGCTCCCCTCACAGACGCGTTGAATTGTC
CCCACGCCGCGCCCCTGTAGAGAAATATAAAAGGTTAGGATTTGCCACTGAGGTTCTTCTTTCATATACT
TCCTTTTAAAATCTTGCTAGGATACAGTTCTCACATCACATCCGAACATAAACAACCATGGGTAAGGAAA
AGACTCACGTTTCGAGGCCGCGATTAAATTCCAACATGGATGCTGATTTATATGGGTATAAATGGGCTCG
CGATAATGTCGGGCAATCAGGTGCGACAATCTATCGATTGTATGGGAAGCCCGATGCGCCAGAGTTGTTT
CTGAAACATGGCAAAGGTAGCGTTGCCA
